>Addgene plasmid #101018 | pFlg240 | addgene full sequence | sequence record 217118 | Addgene NGS Result
TTCGAGCTCGCCCGACATTGATTATTGACTAGTTATTAATAGTAATCAATTACGGGGTCATTAGTTCATA
GCCCATATATGGAGTTCCGCGTTACATAACTTACGGTAAATGGCCCGCCTGGCTGACCGCCCAACGACCC
CCGCCCATTGACGTCAATAATGACGTATGTTCCCATAGTAACGCCAATAGGGACTTTCCATTGACGTCAA
TGGGTGGAGTATTTACGGTAAACTGCCCACTTGGCAGTACATCAAGTGTATCATATGCCAAGTACGCCCC
CTATTGACGTCAATGACGGTAAATGGCCCGCCTGGCATTATGCCCAGTACATGACCTTATGGGACTTTCC
TACTTGGCAGTACATCTACGTATTAGTCATCGCTATTACCATGGTGATGCGGTTTTGGCAGTACATCAAT
GGGCGTGGATAGCGGTTTGACTCACGGGGATTTCCAAGTCTCCACCCCATTGACGTCAATGGGAGTTTGT
TTTGGCACCAAAATCAACGGGACTTTCCAAAATGTCGTAACAACTCCGCCCCATTGACGCAAATGGGCGG
TAGGCGTGTACGGTGGGAGGTCTATATAAGCAGAGCTCGTTTAGTGAACCGTCAGATCGCCTGGAGACGC
CATCCACGCTGTTTTGACCTCCATAGAAGACACCGGGACCGATCCAGCCTCCGCGGCCGGGAACGGTGCA
TTGGAACGCGGATTCCCCGTGCCAAGAGTGACGTAAGTACCGCCTATAGAGTCTATAGGCCCACCCCCTT
GGCTTCGTTAGAACGCGGCTACAATTAATACATAACCTTATGTATCATACACATACGATTTAGGTGACAC
TATAGAATAACATCCACTTTGCCTTTCTCTCCACAGGTGTCCACTCCCAGGTCCAACTGCACCTCGGTTC
TATCGATTGAATTCTATGGTTGGACCAGGGCTTCTTTTTCGCCAATGTAAAAAGGAATATGCCGTACATC
TTTGCCTTTTTCTGCACCGGTTTTCTAGGTGCGGTTGTGGGTGCCAATTTCCCCAACAATATCCAGATAG
GGGGGTTATTTCCAAACCAACAATCACAGGAACATGCGGCTTTTAGGTTTGCTTTGTCACAACTCACGGA
GCCCCCCAAGCTGCTTCCCCAGATCGATATTGTGAACATCAGCGACAGCTTTGAGATGACTTACCGTTTC
TGTTCCCAGTTCTCCAAAGGAGTCTATGCCATCTTTGGATTTTATGAACGAAGGACTGTCAACATGCTGA
CCTCCTTCTGTGGGGCCCTCCATGTGTGCTTCATTACTCCAAGTTTTCCTGTTGACACATCCAATCAATT
TGTCCTTCAGCTACGCCCGGAACTACAGGAAGCTCTCATTAGCATTATCGACCATTACAAGTGGCAAACC
TTTGTCTACATTTATGATGCTGACCGGGGCCTGTCAGTCCTGCAGAGAGTCTTGGATACAGCCGCAGAGA
AGAACTGGCAGGTAACGGCTGTCAACATTCTGACAACCACCGAGGAAGGATACCGGATGCTCTTTCAGGA
CCTGGAGAAGAAAAAGGAGAGGCTGGTGGTGGTTGACTGTGAATCAGAACGCCTCAACGCCATCCTGGGC
CAGATCGTGAAGCTAGAAAAGAATGGCATCGGGTACCACTACATCCTCGCCAATCTGGGCTTCATGGACA
TTGACTTAAATAAGTTCAAGGAGAGCGGAGCCAATGTGACAGGTTTCCAGCTGGTGAACTACACAGACAC
GATCCCAGCCAGAATCATGCAGCAATGGAGGACAAGTGACTCCCGAGACCATACCAGGGTGGACTGGAAG
AGGCCAAAGTACACTTCTGCTCTCACCTATGATGGTGTCAAGGTGATGGCTGAGGCCTTCCAAAGCCTGC
GGAGGCAGAGGATTGACATATCCCGCCGGGGGAATGCTGGGGACTGTCTGGCTAACCCAGCTGTGCCCTG
GGGTCAAGGGATCGACATCCAGAGAGCCCTGCAGCTGTCTCTTATACACATCTGGCGCGCCAGCAAGGGC
GAGGAGCTGTTCACCGGGGTGGTGCCCATCCTGGTCGAGCTGGACGGCGACGTAAACGGCCACAAGTTCA
GCGTGTCCGGCGAGGGCGAGGGCGATGCCACCTACGGCAAGCTGACCCTGAAGTTCATCTGCACCACCGG
CAAGCTGCCCGTGCCCTGGCCCACCCTCGTGACCACCCTGACCTGGGGCGTGCAGTGCTTCAGCCGCTAC
CCCGACCACATGAAGCAGCACGACTTCTTCAAGTCCGCCATGCCCGAAGGCTACGTCCAGGAGCGCACCA
TCTTCTTCAAGGACGACGGCAACTACAAGACCCGCGCCGAGGTGAAGTTCGAGGGCGACACCCTGGTGAA
CCGCATCGAGCTGAAGGGCATCGACTTCAAGGAGGACGGCAACATCCTGGGGCACAAGCTGGAGTACAAC
TACATCAGCCACAACGTCTATATCACCGCCGACAAGCAGAAGAACGGCATCAAGGCCCACTTCAAGATCC
GCCACAACATCGAGGACGGCAGCGTGCAGCTCGCCGACCACTACCAGCAGAACACCCCCATCGGCGACGG
CCCCGTGCTGCTGCCCGACAACCACTACCTGAGCACCCAGTCCGCCCTGAGCAAAGACCCCAACGAGAAG
CGCGATCACATGGTCCTGCTGGAGTTCGTGACCGCCGCCGGGATCACTCTCGGCATGGACGAGCTGTACA
AGGGTGGGCGCGCCCGGGCAGATGTGTATAAGAGACAGGCCCTGCAGCAGGTGCGCTTCGAAGGTTTGAC
AGGAAATGTGCAGTTCAACGAGAAAGGGCGCCGGACCAATTACACCCTCCACGTGATCGAAATGAAACAT
GATGGAATCCGAAAGATTGGTTACTGGAATGAAGACGATAAATTTGTCCCCGCAGCCACCGACGCTCAGG
CTGGAGGGGACAACTCAAGCGTCCAGAATAGGACCTACATCGTCACTACTATCCTCGAAGATCCTTACGT
GATGCTTAAAAAGAATGCCAACCAGTTTGAGGGCAATGACCGCTATGAGGGCTACTGTGTGGAGCTGGCT
GCAGAGATCGCCAAGCACGTGGGCTACTCCTACCGACTTGAGATTGTCAGCGACGGCAAATATGGAGCCC
GGGATCCCGACACAAAGGCTTGGAATGGCATGGTGGGAGAACTGGTCTATGGAAGAGCAGACGTGGCTGT
GGCTCCCTTGACCATAACCTTGGTCCGGGAGGAAGTCATCGACTTCTCCAAGCCATTCATGAGTTTGGGA
ATCTCCATTATGATTAAGAAGCCACAGAAGTCCAAGCCAGGTGTCTTCTCCTTTCTTGACCCTTTGGCCT
ATGAGATCTGGATGTGTATAGTGTTTGCCTACATTGGAGTGAGCGTCGTCCTCTTCCTGGTCAGCCGTTT
CAGCCCCTACGAATGGCACAGCGAAGAGTTTGAAGAGGGACGAGACCAGACAACCAGTGACCAGTCAAAT
GAGTTTGGCATATTCAACAGCCTGTGGTTCTCCCTGGGGGCCTTCATGCAGCAAGGATGTGACATTTCCC
CCAGGTCCCTGTCCGGACGCATCGTCGGCGGCGTCTGGTGGTTCTTCACTTTGATCATCATCTCCTCGTA
CACAGCCAACCTGGCTGCCTTCCTGACTGTGGAGAGGATGGTGTCTCCCATTGAGAGTGCAGAGGACCTG
GCAAAGCAGACGGAAATTGCTTATGGGACATTGGAAGCAGGCTCCACTAAGGAGTTCTTCAGGAGATCTA
AAATCGCTGTGTTTGAGAAGATGTGGACATACATGAAGTCTGCAGAACCATCCGTGTTTGTTCGGACCAC
AGAGGAAGGCATGATCAGAGTGAGAAAATCTAAAGGCAAATACGCCTACCTCCTGGAGTCCACCATGAAT
GAGTATATTGAGCAACGAAAGCCCTGTGACACCATGAAAGTGGGAGGTAACTTGGATTCCAAAGGCTATG
GCATTGCGACACCCAAGGGGTCCGCCCTGAGAGGTCCCGTAAACCTAGCGGTTTTGAAACTCAGTGAGCA
AGGCGTCTTAGACAAGCTGAAAAGCAAATGGTGGTACGATAAAGGGGAATGTGGAAGCAAGGACTCCGGA
AGTAAGGACAAGACCAGCGCTTTGAGCCTCAGCAATGTGGCAGGCGTGTTCTACATCCTGATTGGAGGGC
TGGGACTGGCCATGCTGGTTGCCTTAATCGAGTTCTGCTACAAATCCCGTAGCGAGTCGAAGCGGATGAA
GGGTTTCTGTTTGATCCCACAGCAATCCATCAATGAAGCCATACGGACATCGACCCTCCCCCGGAACAGT
GGGGCAGGAGCCAGCGGAGGAGGCGGCAGTGGAGAGAATGGCCGGGTGGTCAGCCAGGACTTCCCCAAGT
CCATGCAATCCATTCCCTGCATGAGTCACAGTTCAGGGATGCCCTTGGGAGCCACAGGATTGTAACTGAA
GCTTGGCCGCCATGGCCCAACTTGTTTATTGCAGCTTATAATGGTTACAAATAAAGCAATAGCATCACAA
ATTTCACAAATAAAGCATTTTTTTCACTGCATTCTAGTTGTGGTTTGTCCAAACTCATCAATGTATCTTA
TCATGTCTGGATCGGGAATTAATTCGGCGCAGCACCATGGCCTGAAATAACCTCTGAAAGAGGAACTTGG
TTAGGTACCTTCTGAGGCGGAAAGAACCAGCTGTGGAATGTGTGTCAGTTAGGGTGTGGAAAGTCCCCAG
GCTCCCCAGCAGGCAGAAGTATGCAAAGCATGCATCTCAATTAGTCAGCAACCAGGTGTGGAAAGTCCCC
AGGCTCCCCAGCAGGCAGAAGTATGCAAAGCATGCATCTCAATTAGTCAGCAACCATAGTCCCGCCCCTA
ACTCCGCCCATCCCGCCCCTAACTCCGCCCAGTTCCGCCCATTCTCCGCCCCATGGCTGACTAATTTTTT
TTATTTATGCAGAGGCCGAGGCCGCCTCGGCCTCTGAGCTATTCCAGAAGTAGTGAGGAGGCTTTTTTGG
AGGCCTAGGCTTTTGCAAAAAGCTGTTAACAGCTTGGCACTGGCCGTCGTTTTACAACGTCGTGACTGGG
AAAACCCTGGCGTTACCCAACTTAATCGCCTTGCAGCACATCCCCCTTTCGCCAGCTGGCGTAATAGCGA
AGAGGCCCGCACCGATCGCCCTTCCCAACAGTTGCGCAGCCTGAATGGCGAATGGCGCCTGATGCGGTAT
TTTCTCCTTACGCATCTGTGCGGTATTTCACACCGCATA
[142 nt withheld, positions 5290-5431]
C
[141 nt withheld, positions 5433-5573]
CCTTTGACGTTGGAGTCCACGTTCTTT
[37 nt withheld, positions 5601-5637]
ACCCTATCTCGGGCTATTCTTTTGATTTATAAGGGATTTTGCCGATTTCGGCCTATTGGTTAAAAAATGA
GCTGATTTAACAAAAATTTAACGCGAATTTTAACAAAATATTAACGTTTACAATTTTATGGTGCACTCTC
AGTACAATCTGCTCTGATGCCGCATAGTTAAGCCAGCCCCGACACCCGCCAACACCCGCTGACGCGCCCT
GACGGGCTTGTCTGCTCCCGGCATCCGCTTACAGACAAGCTGTGACCGTCTCCGGGAGCTGCATGTGTCA
GAGGTTTTCACCGTCATCACCGAAACGCGCGAGACGAAAGGGCCTCGTGATACGCCTATTTTTATAGGTT
AATGTCATGATAATAATGGTTTCTTAGACGTCAGGTGGCACTTTTCGGGGAAATGTGCGCGGAACCCCTA
TTTGTTTATTTTTCTAAATACATTCAAATATGTATCCGCTCATGAGACAATAACCCTGATAAATGCTTCA
ATAATATTGAAAAAGGAAGAGTATGAGTATTCAACATTTCCGTGTCGCCCTTATTCCCTTTTTTGCGGCA
TTTTGCCTTCCTGTTTTTGCTCACCCAGAAACGCTGGTGAAAGTAAAAGATGCTGAAGATCAGTTGGGTG
CACGAGTGGGTTACATCGAACTGGATCTCAACAGCGGTAAGATCCTTGAGAGTTTTCGCCCCGAAGAACG
TTTTCCAATGATGAGCACTTTTAAAGTTCTGCTATGTGGCGCGGTATTATCCCGTATTGACGCCGGGCAA
GAGCAACTCGGTCGCCGCATACACTATTCTCAGAATGACTTGGTTGAGTACTCACCAGTCACAGAAAAGC
ATCTTACGGATGGCATGACAGTAAGAGAATTATGCAGTGCTGCCATAACCATGAGTGATAACACTGCGGC
CAACTTACTTCTGACAACGATCGGAGGACCGAAGGAGCTAACCGCTTTTTTGCACAACATGGGGGATCAT
GTAACTCGCCTTGATCGTTGGGAACCGGAGCTGAATGAAGCCATACCAAACGACGAGCGTGACACCACGA
TGCCTGTAGCAATGGCAACAACGTTGCGCAAACTATTAACTGGCGAACTACTTACTCTAGCTTCCCGGCA
ACAATTAATAGACTGGATGGAGGCGGATAAAGTTGCAGGACCACTTCTGCGCTCGGCCCTTCCGGCTGGC
TGGTTTATTGCTGATAAATCTGGAGCCGGTGAGCGTGGGTCTCGCGGTATCATTGCAGCACTGGGGCCAG
ATGGTAAGCCCTCCCGTATCGTAGTTATCTACACGACGGGGAGTCAGGCAACTATGGATGAACGAAATAG
ACAGATCGCTGAGATAGGTGCCTCACTGATTAAGCATTGGTAACTGTCAGACCAAGTTTACTCATATATA
CTTTAGATTGATTTAAAACTTCATTTTTAATTTAAAAGGATCTAGGTGAAGATCCTTTTTGATAATCTCA
TGACCAAAATCCCTTAACGTGAGTTTTCGTTCCACTGAGCGTCAGACCCCGTAGAAAAGATCAAAGGATC
TTCTTGAGATCCTTTTTTTCTGCGCGTAATCTGCTGCTTGCAAACAAAAAAACCACCGCTACCAGCGGTG
GTTTGTTTGCCGGATCAAGAGCTACCAACTCTTTTTCCGAAGGTAACTGGCTTCAGCAGAGCGCAGATAC
CAAATACTGTTCTTCTAGTGTAGCCGTAGTTAGGCCACCACTTCAAGAACTCTGTAGCACCGCCTACATA
CCTCGCTCTGCTAATCCTGTTACCAGTGGCTGCTGCCAGTGGCGATAAGTCGTGTCTTACCGGGTTGGAC
TCAAGACGATAGTTACCGGATAAGGCGCAGCGGTCGGGCTGAACGGGGGGTTCGTGCACACAGCCCAGCT
TGGAGCGAACGACCTACACCGAACTGAGATACCTACAGCGTGAGCTATGAGAAAGCGCCACGCTTCCCGA
AGGGAGAAAGGCGGACAGGTATCCGGTAAGCGGCAGGGTCGGAACAGGAGAGCGCACGAGGGAGCTTCCA
GGGGGAAACGCCTGGTATCTTTATAGTCCTGTCGGGTTTCGCCACCTCTGACTTGAGCGTCGATTTTTGT
GATGCTCGTCAGGGGGGCGGAGCCTATGGAAAAACGCCAGCAACGCGGCCTTTTTACGGTTCCTGGCCTT
TTGCTGGCCTTTTGCTCACATGTTCTTTCCTGCGTTATCCCCTGATTCTGTGGATAACCGTATTACCGCC
TTTGAGTGAGCTGATACCGCTCGCCGCAGCCGAACGACCGAGCGCAGCGAGTCAGTGAGCGAGGAAGCGG
AAGAGCGCCCAATACGCAAACCGCCTCTCCCCGCGCGTTGGCCGATTCATTAATGCAGCTGGCACGACAG
GTTTCCCGACTGGAAAGCGGGCAGTGAGCGCAACGCAATTAATGTGAGTTAGCTCACTCATTAGGCACCC
CAGGCTTTACACTTTATGCTTCCGGCTCGTATGTTGTGTGGAATTGTGAGCGGATAACAATTTCACACAG
GAAACAGCTATGACATGATTACGAATTAA
Features (pLannotate 1.2.2; 20 found; start..end, strand, type, name):
     14..393     +  enhancer       CMV enhancer: human cytomegalovirus immediate early enhancer
    394..597     +  promoter       CMV promoter: human cytomegalovirus (CMV) immediate early promoter
    733..776     +  intron         CMV intron (fragment): modified intron A from human cytomegalovirus
    828..846     +  promoter       SP6 promoter: promoter for bacteriophage SP6 RNA polymerase
    850..887     +  CDS            IgH signal sequence (fragment): signal sequence from the mouse immunoglobulin heavy chain variable region
    969..4472    +  CDS            Gria1: GRIA1_MOUSE - Also known as Glur1. Experimental evidence at protein level: Swiss-Prot protein existence level 1. Ionotropic glutamate receptor. L-glutamate acts as an excitatory neurotransmitter at many synapses in the central nervous system. Binding of the excitatory neurotransmitter L-glutamate induces a conformation change, leading to the opening of the cation channel, and thereby converts the chemical signal to an electrical impulse. The receptor then desensitizes rapidly and enters a transient inactive state, characterized by the presence of bound agonist. In the presence of CACNG4 or CAC
   4499..4633    +  polyA_signal   SV40 poly(A) signal: SV40 polyadenylation signal
   4702..5059    +  promoter       SV40 promoter: SV40 enhancer and early promoter
   5078..5232    +  CDS            lacZα (fragment): LacZα fragment of β-galactosidase; lacZ fragment
   5238..5289    -  misc_feature   bom (fragment): basis of mobility region from pBR322
   5308..5688    +  rep_origin     M13 ori (sequence partly withheld): M13 bacteriophage origin of replication; arrow indicates direction of (+) strand synthesis
   5764..5813    -  misc_feature   bom (fragment): basis of mobility region from pBR322
   5915..5950    -  CDS            rop (fragment): Rop protein, which maintains plasmids at low copy number; rop
   6045..6149    +  promoter       AmpR promoter: bla
   6150..7010    +  CDS            AmpR: β-lactamase; bla; confers resistance to ampicillin, carbenicillin, and related antibiotics
   7181..7769    +  rep_origin     ori: high-copy-number ColE1/pMB1/pBR322/pUC origin of replication
   7952..8044    +  CDS            lacI (fragment): lac repressor; lacI; The lac repressor binds to the lac operator to inhibit transcription in E. coli. This inhibition can be relieved by adding lactose or isopropyl-β-D-thiogalactopyranoside (IPTG).
   8057..8078    +  protein_bind   CAP binding site: CAP binding activates transcription in the presence of cAMP. E. coli catabolite activator protein
   8093..8123    +  promoter       lac promoter: promoter for the E. coli lac operon
   8131..8147    +  protein_bind   lac operator: The lac repressor binds to the lac operator to inhibit transcription in E. coli. This inhibition can be relieved by adding lactose or isopropyl-β-D-thiogalactopyranoside (IPTG). lac repressor encoded by lacI
