[The description below was written by a language model from this plasmid's Addgene catalogue record and pLannotate feature annotations shown in this document.]
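Description:
pFlg240 is a mammalian expression plasmid of about 8.2 kb built on the CMV Sport backbone. It carries the rat AMPA-type glutamate receptor subunit GluR1 (Gria1, also called GluA1 or GluR-A), modified by insertion of a fluorescent protein within the subunit. The stated purpose is to provide a receptor subunit that is both fluorescent and still functional, and the associated work concerns regions of AMPA receptor subunits that tolerate insertion of green fluorescent protein. The catalogue record does not specify the insertion position. The automated feature table does not annotate the fluorescent protein separately. Instead it shows a single Gria1 coding feature of roughly 3.5 kb, matched to the mouse orthologue, and that length is consistent with a receptor coding sequence extended by an internal insert.

Expression is driven by the human cytomegalovirus immediate-early enhancer and promoter, followed by a short fragment of CMV intron A, and the transcript ends at an SV40 polyadenylation signal. An SP6 phage promoter lies just upstream of the insert and could support in vitro transcription; the record lists it as the sequencing primer site. A short fragment annotated as an immunoglobulin heavy-chain signal sequence sits between the SP6 promoter and the receptor coding region, and its significance is not stated. Downstream is an SV40 enhancer/early promoter, which has no annotated selectable marker behind it, so no mammalian selection is evident.

In E. coli the plasmid is maintained at high copy through a ColE1/pUC-type origin and selected with ampicillin via β-lactamase. An M13 phage origin allows single-stranded DNA production. The lac promoter/operator, lacZα, lacI, rop and bom fragments are backbone remnants. Typical use would be transient transfection of mammalian cells to image the receptor subunit and test its function.
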