Addgene plasmid #101018: pFlg240
Purpose: fluorescent, functional, glutamate receptor subunit
Depositing lab: Thomas Hughes. Depositing organization: Montana State University. Publication: Regions of alpha-amino-5-methyl-3-hydroxy-4-isoxazole propionic acid receptor subunits that are permissive for the insertion of green fluorescent protein. Sheridan DL, Robert A, Cho CH, Howe JR, Hughes TE. Neuroscience. 2006 Aug 25;141(2):837-49. Epub 2006 Jun 12. 10.1016/j.neuroscience.2006.04.052 PubMed 16765522.
Backbone
  Vector backbone: CMV sport
  Backbone manufacturer: life technologies
  Backbone size w/o insert (bp): 4500
  Total vector size (bp): 8186
  Vector type: Mammalian Expression
Growth in bacteria
  Bacterial resistance: Ampicillin, 100 μg/mL
  Growth temperature: 37°C
  Growth strain: DH5alpha
  Copy number: High Copy
Gene/Insert
  Gene/Insert name: GluR 1
  Species: R. norvegicus (rat)
  Mutation: fluorescent protein inserted into subunit
  GenBank ID: NM_031608.1
  Entrez Gene: Gria1 (a.k.a. GluA1, gluR-A)
  Promoter: CMV
  Cloning method: Restriction Enzyme; 5′ cloning site EcoR1 (unknown if destroyed); 3′ cloning site hind III (unknown if destroyed)
  Sequencing primers: 5′ SP6
Terms and licenses: Academic/Nonprofit Terms; Industry Terms: Not Available to Industry
How to cite: pFlg240 was a gift from Thomas Hughes (Addgene plasmid # 101018 ; http://n2t.net/addgene:101018 ; RRID:Addgene_101018)
